>Addgene plasmid #183055 | pGL3 RARE-d2EGFP | addgene full sequence | sequence record 360329 | Addgene NGS Result
GGTCGACAGTTGGGTCATTTGAAGGTTAGCAGCCCGGGTAGGGTTCACCGAAAGTTCACTCGCTCGAGAT
CTGCGATCTGCATCTCAATTAGTCAGCAACCATAGTCCCGCCCCTAACTCCGCCCATCCCGCCCCTAACT
CCGCCCAGTTCCGCCCATTCTCCGCCCCATCGCTGACTAATTTTTTTTATTTATGCAGAGGCCGAGGCCG
CCTCGGCCTCTGAGCTATTCCAGAAGTAGTGAGGAGGCTTTTTTGGAGGCCTAGGCTTTTGCAAAAAGCT
TGGTACCTAAAGCCACCATGGTGAGCAAGGGCGAGGAGCTGTTCACCGGGGTGGTGCCCATCCTGGTCGA
GCTGGACGGCGACGTAAACGGCCACAAGTTCAGCGTGTCCGGCGAGGGCGAGGGCGATGCCACCTACGGC
AAGCTGACCCTGAAGTTCATCTGCACCACCGGCAAGCTGCCCGTGCCCTGGCCCACCCTCGTGACCACCC
TGACCTACGGCGTGCAGTGCTTCAGCCGCTACCCCGACCACATGAAGCAGCACGACTTCTTCAAGTCCGC
CATGCCCGAAGGCTACGTCCAGGAGCGCACCATCTTCTTCAAGGACGACGGCAACTACAAGACCCGCGCC
GAGGTGAAGTTCGAGGGCGACACCCTGGTGAACCGCATCGAGCTGAAGGGCATCGACTTCAAGGAGGACG
GCAACATCCTGGGGCACAAGCTGGAGTACAACTACAACAGCCACAACGTCTATATCATGGCCGACAAGCA
GAAGAACGGCATCAAGGTGAACTTCAAGATCCGCCACAACATCGAGGACGGCAGCGTGCAGCTCGCCGAC
CACTACCAGCAGAACACCCCCATCGGCGACGGCCCCGTGCTGCTGCCCGACAACCACTACCTGAGCACCC
AGTCCGCCCTGAGCAAAGACCCCAACGAGAAGCGCGATCACATGGTCCTGCTGGAGTTCGTGACCGCCGC
CGGGATCACTCTCGGCATGGACGAGCTGTACAAGAAGCTTAGCCATGGCTTCCCGCCGGAGGTGGAGGAG
CAGGATGATGGCACGCTGCCCATGTCTTGTGCCCAGGAGAGCGGGATGGACCGTCACCCTGCAGCCTGTG
CTTCTGCTAGGATCAATGTGTAGGCGGCCGCACTCCTCAGGTGCAGGCTGCCTATCAGAAGGTGGTGGCT
GGTGTGGCCAATGCCCTGGCTCACAAATACCACTGAGATCTTTTTCCCTCTGCCAAAAATTATGGGGACA
TCATGAAGCCCCTTGAGCATCTGACTTCTGGCTAATAAAGGAAATTTATTTTCATTGCAATAGTGTGTTG
GAATTTTTTGTGTCTCTCACTCGGAAGGACATATGGGAGGGCAAATCATTTAAAACATCAGAATGAGTAT
TTGGTTTAGAGTTTGGCAACATATGCCCATATGCTGGCTGCCATGAACAAAGGTTGGCTATAAAGAGGTC
ATCAGTATATGAAACAGCCCCCTGCTGTCCATTCCTTATTCCATAGAAAAGCCTTGACTTGAGGTTAGAT
TTTTTTTATATTTTGTTTTGTGTTATTTTTTTCTTTAACATCCCTAAAATTTTCCTTACATGTTTTACTA
GCCAGATTTTTCCTCCTCTCCTGACTACTCCCAGTCATAGCTGTCCCTCTTCTCTTATGGAGATCCCTCG
ACCTGCAGCCCAAGCTTGGCGTAATCATGGTCATAGCTGTTTCCTGTGTGAAATTGTTATCCGCTCACAA
TTCCACACAACATACGAGCCGGAAGCATAAAGTGTAAAGCCTGGGGTGCCTAATGAGTGAGCTAACTCAC
ATTAATTGCGTTGCGCTCACTGCCCGCTTTCCAGTCGGGAAACCTGTCGTGCCAGCGGATCCGCATCTCA
ATTAGTCAGCAACCATAGTCCCGCCCCTAACTCCGCCCATCCCGCCCCTAACTCCGCCCAGTTCCGCCCA
TTCTCCGCCCCATGGCTGACTAATTTTTTTTATTTATGCAGAGGCCGAGGCCGCCTCGGCCTCTGAGCTA
TTCCAGAAGTAGTGAGGAGGCTTTTTTGGAGGCCTAGGCTTTTGCAAAAAGCTAACTTGTTTATTGCAGC
TTATAATGGTTACAAATAAAGCAATAGCATCACAAATTTCACAAATAAAGCATTTTTTTCACTGCATTCT
AGTTGTGGTTTGTCCAAACTCATCAATGTATCTTATCATGTCTGGATCCGCTGCATTAATGAATCGGCCA
ACGCGCGGGGAGAGGCGGTTTGCGTATTGGGCGCTCTTCCGCTTCCTCGCTCACTGACTCGCTGCGCTCG
GTCGTTCGGCTGCGGCGAGCGGTATCAGCTCACTCAAAGGCGGTAATACGGTTATCCACAGAATCAGGGG
ATAACGCAGGAAAGAACATGTGAGCAAAAGGCCAGCAAAAGGCCAGGAACCGTAAAAAGGCCGCGTTGCT
GGCGTTTTTCCATAGGCTCCGCCCCCCTGACGAGCATCACAAAAATCGACGCTCAAGTCAGAGGTGGCGA
AACCCGACAGGACTATAAAGATACCAGGCGTTTCCCCCTGGAAGCTCCCTCGTGCGCTCTCCTGTTCCGA
CCCTGCCGCTTACCGGATACCTGTCCGCCTTTCTCCCTTCGGGAAGCGTGGCGCTTTCTCATAGCTCACG
CTGTAGGTATCTCAGTTCGGTGTAGGTCGTTCGCTCCAAGCTGGGCTGTGTGCACGAACCCCCCGTTCAG
CCCGACCGCTGCGCCTTATCCGGTAACTATCGTCTTGAGTCCAACCCGGTAAGACACGACTTATCGCCAC
TGGCAGCAGCCACTGGTAACAGGATTAGCAGAGCGAGGTATGTAGGCGGTGCTACAGAGTTCTTGAAGTG
GTGGCCTAACTACGGCTACACTAGAAGAACAGTATTTGGTATCTGCGCTCTGCTGAAGCCAGTTACCTTC
GGAAAAAGAGTTGGTAGCTCTTGATCCGGCAAACAAACCACCGCTGGTAGCGGTGGTTTTTTTGTTTGCA
AGCAGCAGATTACGCGCAGAAAAAAAGGATCTCAAGAAGATCCTTTGATCTTTTCTACGGGGTCTGACGC
TCAGTGGAACGAAAACTCACGTTAAGGGATTTTGGTCATGAGATTATCAAAAAGGATCTTCACCTAGATC
CTTTTAAATTAAAAATGAAGTTTTAAATCAATCTAAAGTATATATGAGTAAACTTGGTCTGACAGTTACC
AATGCTTAATCAGTGAGGCACCTATCTCAGCGATCTGTCTATTTCGTTCATCCATAGTTGCCTGACTCCC
CGTCGTGTAGATAACTACGATACGGGAGGGCTTACCATCTGGCCCCAGTGCTGCAATGATACCGCGAGAC
CCACGCTCACCGGCTCCAGATTTATCAGCAATAAACCAGCCAGCCGGAAGGGCCGAGCGCAGAAGTGGTC
CTGCAACTTTATCCGCCTCCATCCAGTCTATTAATTGTTGCCGGGAAGCTAGAGTAAGTAGTTCGCCAGT
TAATAGTTTGCGCAACGTTGTTGCCATTGCTACAGGCATCGTGGTGTCACGCTCGTCGTTTGGTATGGCT
TCATTCAGCTCCGGTTCCCAACGATCAAGGCGAGTTACATGATCCCCCATGTTGTGCAAAAAAGCGGTTA
GCTCCTTCGGTCCTCCGATCGTTGTCAGAAGTAAGTTGGCCGCAGTGTTATCACTCATGGTTATGGCAGC
ACTGCATAATTCTCTTACTGTCATGCCATCCGTAAGATGCTTTTCTGTGACTGGTGAGTACTCAACCAAG
TCATTCTGAGAATAGTGTATGCGGCGACCGAGTTGCTCTTGCCCGGCGTCAATACGGGATAATACCGCGC
CACATAGCAGAACTTTAAAAGTGCTCATCATTGGAAAACGTTCTTCGGGGCGAAAACTCTCAAGGATCTT
ACCGCTGTTGAGATCCAGTTCGATGTAACCCACTCGTGCACCCAACTGATCTTCAGCATCTTTTACTTTC
ACCAGCGTTTCTGGGTGAGCAAAAACAGGAAGGCAAAATGCCGCAAAAAAGGGAATAAGGGCGACACGGA
AATGTTGAATACTCATACTCTTCCTTTTTCAATATTATTGAAGCATTTATCAGGGTTATTGTCTCATGAG
CGGATACATATTTGAATGTATTTAGAAAAATAAACAAATAGGGGTTCCGCGCACATTTCCCCGAAAAGTG
CCACCTG
Features (pLannotate 1.2.2; 15 found; start..end, strand, type, name):
     79..275     +  promoter       SV40 promoter: SV40 early promoter
    298..1143    +  CDS            d2EGFP: EGFP destabilized by fusion to residues 422-461 of mouse ornithine decarboxylase, giving an in vivo half-life of ~2 hours mammalian codon-optimized
   1152..1223    +  CDS            HBB (fragment): HBB_PONPY - Experimental evidence at transcript level: Swiss-Prot protein existence level 2. Involved in oxygen transport from the lung to the various peripheral tissues. From Pongo pygmaeus (Bornean orangutan).
   1294..1349    +  polyA_signal   β-globin poly(A) signal: rabbit β-globin polyadenylation signal (Gil and Proudfoot, 1987)
   1734..1750    -  protein_bind   lac operator: The lac repressor binds to the lac operator to inhibit transcription in E. coli. This inhibition can be relieved by adding lactose or isopropyl-β-D-thiogalactopyranoside (IPTG). lac repressor encoded by lacI
   1758..1788    -  promoter       lac promoter: promoter for the E. coli lac operon
   1803..1824    -  protein_bind   CAP binding site: CAP binding activates transcription in the presence of cAMP. E. coli catabolite activator protein
   1837..1876    -  CDS            lacI (fragment): lac repressor; lacI; The lac repressor binds to the lac operator to inhibit transcription in E. coli. This inhibition can be relieved by adding lactose or isopropyl-β-D-thiogalactopyranoside (IPTG).
   1883..1905    +  promoter       SV40 promoter (fragment): SV40 enhancer and early promoter
   1929..2064    +  rep_origin     SV40 ori: SV40 origin of replication
   2084..2218    +  polyA_signal   SV40 poly(A) signal: SV40 polyadenylation signal
   2220..2274    -  CDS            lacI (fragment): lac repressor; lacI; The lac repressor binds to the lac operator to inhibit transcription in E. coli. This inhibition can be relieved by adding lactose or isopropyl-β-D-thiogalactopyranoside (IPTG).
   2457..3045    -  rep_origin     ori: high-copy-number ColE1/pMB1/pBR322/pUC origin of replication
   3216..4076    -  CDS            AmpR: β-lactamase; bla; confers resistance to ampicillin, carbenicillin, and related antibiotics
   4077..4181    -  promoter       AmpR promoter: bla
