[The description below was written by a language model from this plasmid's Addgene catalogue record and pLannotate feature annotations shown in this document.]
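Description:
pGL3 RARE-d2EGFP is a mammalian/vertebrate-cell reporter plasmid of about 4.2 kb, built on a pGL3 backbone, that gives a fluorescent readout of retinoic acid signalling. It is propagated in E. coli through a high-copy ColE1/pUC-type origin and selected with ampicillin via the β-lactamase gene and its native promoter. The feature table also shows leftover bacterial lac promoter/operator and lacI fragments. A short SV40 promoter fragment, an SV40 origin of replication and an SV40 polyadenylation signal lie downstream of the reporter cassette, and they appear to be backbone remnants rather than part of the reporter unit.

The reporter cassette places a retinoic acid response element (RARE) immediately upstream of the SV40 early promoter. The RARE is not annotated in the feature table, but the depositor describes this position, which corresponds to the short unannotated region before the promoter. Ligand-activated retinoic acid receptors binding the element are expected to raise transcription from the SV40 promoter. This promoter drives d2EGFP, a codon-optimized EGFP fused to the degradation domain of mouse ornithine decarboxylase, which shortens the protein's half-life to roughly two hours. The transcript ends in a β-globin fragment and the rabbit β-globin polyadenylation signal.

Because the fluorescent protein turns over quickly, the signal follows both rises and falls in pathway activity instead of accumulating. This makes the construct suited to monitoring dynamic retinoic acid responsiveness in transfected or electroporated cells and tissues. The associated work concerns retinoic acid regulation of neural crest production and emigration.
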