Addgene plasmid #183055: pGL3 RARE-d2EGFP
Purpose: Destabilized EGFP fluorescent reporter for Retinoic Acid activity
Depositing lab: Chaya Kalcheim. Depositing organization: Hebrew University. Publication: Completion of neural crest cell production and emigration is regulated by retinoic-acid-dependent inhibition of BMP signaling. Rekler D, Kalcheim C. Elife. 2022 Apr 8;11. pii: 72723. doi: 10.7554/eLife.72723. PubMed 35394423.
Backbone
  Vector backbone: pGL3
  Backbone size w/o insert (bp): 3350
  Total vector size (bp): 4209
  Modifications to backbone: RARE element
Growth in bacteria
  Bacterial resistance: Ampicillin, 100 μg/mL
  Growth temperature: 37°C
  Growth strain: DH5alpha
  Copy number: Unknown
Gene/Insert
  Gene/Insert name: d2EGFP (alt name: destabilized EGFP)
  Insert size (bp): 850
  Promoter: RARE, SV40
  Cloning method: Unknown
  Sequencing primers: 5′ n/a
Terms and licenses: Academic/Nonprofit Terms; Industry Terms: Not Available to Industry
Depositor comments: Destabilized EGFP under the regulation of a Retinoic Acid Response Element. Half-life 2 hrs. RARE is located before the SV40 promoter. RARE sequence: cagttgggtcatttgaaggttagcagcccgggtagggttcaccgaaagttcactcg
How to cite: pGL3 RARE-d2EGFP was a gift from Chaya Kalcheim (Addgene plasmid # 183055 ; http://n2t.net/addgene:183055 ; RRID:Addgene_183055)
